Addgene plasmid #217250: pMV-hAT-12_Crp
Purpose: Donor plasmid of hAT-12_Crp Transposon
Depositing lab: Yong E Zhang. Depositing organization: Institute of Zoology, Chinese Academy of Sciences. Publication: Heterologous survey of 130 DNA transposons in human cells highlights their functional divergence and expands the genome engineering toolbox. Zhang T, Tan S, Tang N, Li Y, Zhang C, Sun J, Guo Y, Gao H, Cai Y, Sun W, Wang C, Fu L, Ma H, Wu Y, Hu X, Zhang X, Gee P, Yan W, Zhao Y, Chen Q, Guo B, Wang H, Zhang YE. Cell. 2024 Jul 11;187(14):3741-3760.e30. doi: 10.1016/j.cell.2024.05.007. Epub 2024 Jun 5. PubMed 38843831.
Backbone
  Vector backbone: pMV
  Vector type: Mammalian Expression
Growth in bacteria
  Bacterial resistance: Ampicillin, 100 μg/mL
  Growth temperature: 37°C
  Growth strain: DH5alpha
  Copy number: High Copy
Gene/Insert
  Gene/Insert name: TIRs of hAT-12_Crp transposon
  Species: Synthetic
  Cloning method: Restriction Enzyme; 5′ cloning site Unknown (unknown if destroyed); 3′ cloning site Unknown (unknown if destroyed)
Terms and licenses: Academic/Nonprofit Terms; Industry Terms: Not Available to Industry
How to cite: pMV-hAT-12_Crp was a gift from Yong E Zhang (Addgene plasmid # 217250 ; http://n2t.net/addgene:217250 ; RRID:Addgene_217250)
