[The description below was written by a language model from this plasmid's Addgene catalogue record and pLannotate feature annotations shown in this document.]
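Description:
pMV-hAT-12_Crp is the donor plasmid for the hAT-12_Crp DNA transposon, built on the pMV backbone and catalogued as a mammalian expression vector of about 4.9 kb. It is propagated in E. coli as a high-copy plasmid through a ColE1/pUC-type origin of replication and is selected with ampicillin via the β-lactamase gene and its own promoter. A short remnant of lacZα is also detected, presumably left over from the cloning vector.

The recorded insert is the pair of synthetic terminal inverted repeats (TIRs) of hAT-12_Crp, a member of the hAT transposon superfamily. The automated feature table does not annotate the TIRs themselves, so their exact positions are not given. By the usual logic of a donor plasmid, they would be expected to flank the reporter cassette that occupies the non-bacterial part of the construct. That cassette consists of the mouse PGK promoter driving a puromycin N-acetyltransferase coding sequence (annotated as a fragment) followed closely by EGFP, and it ends in the bovine growth hormone polyadenylation signal. The short gap between the two coding sequences suggests they are expressed from a single transcript through a linker or self-cleaving peptide, but the record does not state what joins them.

No transposase is encoded on this plasmid. A donor of this kind is normally co-delivered with a separate helper construct supplying the cognate transposase, which recognises the TIRs and moves the cassette between them into the host genome. Puromycin resistance and green fluorescence then allow integration events to be selected and scored. The plasmid comes from a survey testing many DNA transposons for activity in human cells as candidate genome engineering tools.
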