Features (pLannotate 1.2.2; 8 found; start..end, strand, type, name):
    118..138     -  CDS            lacZα (fragment): LacZα fragment of β-galactosidase; lacZ fragment
    282..781     +  promoter       PGK promoter: mouse phosphoglycerate kinase 1 promoter
    806..1400    +  CDS            PuroR (fragment): puromycin N-acetyltransferase; pac from Streptomyces alboniger; confers resistance to puromycin
   1464..2183    +  CDS            EGFP: the original enhanced GFP (Yang et al., 1996) mammalian codon-optimized
   2211..2435    +  polyA_signal   bGH poly(A) signal: bovine growth hormone polyadenylation signal
   3197..3785    -  rep_origin     ori: high-copy-number ColE1/pMB1/pBR322/pUC origin of replication
   3956..4816    -  CDS            AmpR: β-lactamase; bla; confers resistance to ampicillin, carbenicillin, and related antibiotics
   4817..26      -  promoter       AmpR promoter (across the origin): bla
>Addgene plasmid #217250 | pMV-hAT-12_Crp | addgene full sequence | sequence record 441658 | Addgene NGS Result
AAAAATAAACAAATAGGGGTTCCGCGCACATTTCCCCGAAAAGTGCCACCTGACGTCTAAGAAACCATTA
TTATCATGACATTAACCTATAAAAATAGGCGTATCACGAGGCCCTTTCGTTGTAAAACGACGGCCAGTCG
AACCACGCAATGCGTCTCGATCCGCAGTGTCTTGCGTCTCTCTGCAGCTATATAGTAGGGCTGTGCGAAG
CTTCAGTAGCTGATTCGACTGGAGGAGATTCGGCCCGATTCGGCGGCCAAACCGGTGCTAGCAATTCTAC
CGGGTAGGGGAGGCGCTTTTCCCAAGGCAGTCTGGAGCATGCGCTTTAGCAGCCCCGCTGGGCACTTGGC
GCTACACAAGTGGCCTCTGGCCTCGCACACATTCCACATCCACCGGTAGGCGCCAACCGGCTCCGTTCTT
TGGTGGCCCCTTCGCGCCACCTTCTACTCCTCCCCTAGTCAGGAAGTTCCCCCCCGCCCCGCAGCTCGCG
TCGTGCAGGACGTGACAAATGGAAGTAGCACGTCTCACTAGTCTCGTGCAGATGGACAGCACCGCTGAGC
AATGGAAGCGGGTAGGCCTTTGGGGCAGCGGCCAATAGCAGCTTTGCTCCTTCGCTTTCTGGGCTCAGAG
GCTGGGAAGGGGTGGGTCCGGGGGCGGGCTCAGGGGCGGGCTCAGGGGCGGGGCGGGCGCCCGAAGGTCC
TCCGGAGGCCCGGCATTCTGCACGCTTCAAAAGCGCACGTCTGCCGCGCTGTTCTCCTCTTCCTCATCTC
CGGGCCTTTCGACCTGCAGCCAACGCCACCATGGGGACCGAGTACAAGCCCACGGTGCGCCTCGCCACCC
GCGACGACGTCCCCCGGGCCGTACGCACCCTCGCCGCCGCGTTCGCCGACTACCCCGCCACGCGCCACAC
CGTCGACCCGGACCGCCACATCGAGCGGGTCACCGAGCTGCAAGAACTCTTCCTCACGCGCGTCGGGCTC
GACATCGGCAAGGTGTGGGTCGCGGACGACGGCGCCGCGGTGGCGGTCTGGACCACGCCGGAGAGCGTCG
AAGCGGGGGCGGTGTTCGCCGAGATCGGCCCGCGCATGGCCGAGTTGAGCGGTTCCCGGCTGGCCGCGCA
GCAACAGATGGAAGGCCTCCTGGCGCCGCACCGGCCCAAGGAGCCCGCGTGGTTCCTGGCCACCGTCGGC
GTCTCGCCCGACCACCAGGGCAAGGGTCTGGGCAGCGCCGTCGTGCTCCCCGGAGTGGAGGCGGCCGAGC
GCGCCGGGGTGCCCGCCTTCCTGGAGACCTCCGCGCCCCGCAACCTCCCCTTCTACGAGCGGCTCGGCTT
CACCGTCACCGCCGACGTCGAGGTGCCCGAAGGACCGCGCACCTGGTGCATGACCCGCAAGCCCGGTGCC
ATCGATGCCACTAACTTCTCCCTGTTGAAACAAGCAGGGGATGTCGAAGAGAATCCCGGGCCAATGGTGA
GCAAGGGCGAGGAGCTGTTCACCGGGGTGGTGCCCATCCTGGTCGAGCTGGACGGCGACGTAAACGGCCA
CAAGTTCAGCGTGTCCGGCGAGGGCGAGGGCGATGCCACCTACGGCAAGCTGACCCTGAAGTTCATCTGC
ACCACCGGCAAGCTGCCCGTGCCCTGGCCCACCCTCGTGACCACCCTGACCTACGGCGTGCAGTGCTTCA
GCCGCTACCCCGACCACATGAAGCAGCACGACTTCTTCAAGTCCGCCATGCCCGAAGGCTACGTCCAGGA
GCGCACCATCTTCTTCAAGGACGACGGCAACTACAAGACCCGCGCCGAGGTGAAGTTCGAGGGCGACACC
CTGGTGAACCGCATCGAGCTGAAGGGCATCGACTTCAAGGAGGACGGCAACATCCTGGGGCACAAGCTGG
AGTACAACTACAACAGCCACAACGTCTATATCATGGCCGACAAGCAGAAGAACGGCATCAAGGTGAACTT
CAAGATCCGCCACAACATCGAGGACGGCAGCGTGCAGCTCGCCGACCACTACCAGCAGAACACCCCCATC
GGCGACGGCCCCGTGCTGCTGCCCGACAACCACTACCTGAGCACCCAGTCCGCCCTGAGCAAAGACCCCA
ACGAGAAGCGCGATCACATGGTCCTGCTGGAGTTCGTGACCGCCGCCGGGATCACTCTCGGCATGGACGA
GCTGTACAAGTAATTAATTAAGCTCGCTGATCAGCCTCGACTGTGCCTTCTAGTTGCCAGCCATCTGTTG
TTTGCCCCTCCCCCGTGCCTTCCTTGACCCTGGAAGGTGCCACTCCCACTGTCCTTTCCTAATAAAATGA
GGAAATTGCATCGCATTGTCTGAGTAGGTGTCATTCTATTCTGGGGGGTGGGGTGGGGCAGGACAGCAAG
GGGGAGGATTGGGAAGACAATAGCAGGCATGCTGGGGATGCGGTGGGCTCTATGGCTTCTGAGGCGCGCC
CTCGAGGTGCCACCCTCCTCACTCCGCACCTATTTGCTTTTTTTATTTGCTTTCAGAACCTTGAGGTGCA
CTTTCACAGAAACCCCTGCACCACTCTGCCTGAAACCTGGCAGGCCTCATGCCCGCACGAGGGGCTACCA
TCCCTGCTGTTTTCATCCCGCTCTGCCTTAACACACACAAGTGATACGAGTTTTGCTTTCAACAGTTTGA
GGTGCACTTTCACAGAAACCCCTGCACCTATCTCCTTGAAACTTGGCAGGCTTCATGCCCTCAGAAGGGG
CTACCATCCCTGCTGTTTTCATCCGAATCTGCAAAAAAATGACAAAGTTATAGGTATTTTAGTGATTCCC
CATTATAGTCTATGGCCGAATCTCCGAATCGGCGCCGAATCTCCGAATCCGAATCGAATCGGGACAGTGA
TTCGAATCGCCGAATCGAATCACTGTCCCTCCGAATCGGCCGAATCCGAATCCGAAGCGAATACTTGCTG
CTTCGCACAGCCCTACTATATAGGGGCCCAGAGACGGAGTCACTGCCAACCGAGACGGTCATAGCTGTTT
CCTGTGTGCCGCTTCCTCGCTCACTGACTCGCTGCGCTCGGTCGTTCGGCTGCGGCGAGCGGTATCAGCT
CACTCAAAGGCGGTAATACGGTTACCCACAGAATCAGGGGATAACGCAGGAAAGAACATGTGAGCAAAAG
GCCAGCAAAAGGCCAGGAACCGTAAAAAGGCCGCGTTGCTGGCGTTTTTCCATAGGCTCCGCCCCCCTGA
CGAGCATCACAAAAATCGACGCTCAAGTCAGAGGTGGCGAAACCCGACAGGACTATAAAGATACCAGGCG
TTTCCCCCTGGAAGCTCCCTCGTGCGCTCTCCTGTTCCGACCCTGCCGCTTACCGGATACCTGTCCGCCT
TTCTCCCTTCGGGAAGCGTGGCGCTTTCTCATAGCTCACGCTGTAGGTATCTCAGTTCGGTGTAGGTCGT
TCGCTCCAAGCTGGGCTGTGTGCACGAACCCCCCGTTCAGCCCGACCGCTGCGCCTTATCCGGTAACTAT
CGTCTTGAGTCCAACCCGGTAAGACACGACTTATCGCCACTGGCAGCAGCCACTGGTAACAGGATTAGCA
GAGCGAGGTATGTAGGCGGTGCTACAGAGTTCTTGAAGTGGTGGCCTAACTACGGCTACACTAGAAGAAC
AGTATTTGGTATCTGCGCTCTGCTGAAGCCAGTTACCTTCGGAAAAAGAGTTGGTAGCTCTTGATCCGGC
AAACAAACCACCGCTGGTAGCGGTGGTTTTTTTGTTTGCAAGCAGCAGATTACGCGCAGAAAAAAAGGAT
CTCAAGAAGATCCTTTGATCTTTTCTACGGGGTCTGACGCTCAGTGGAACGAAAACTCACGTTAAGGGAT
TTTGGTCATGAGATTATCAAAAAGGATCTTCACCTAGATCCTTTTAAATTAAAAATGAAGTTTTAAATCA
ATCTAAAGTATATATGAGTAAACTTGGTCTGACAGTTACCAATGCTTAATCAGTGAGGCACCTATCTCAG
CGATCTGTCTCTTTCGTTCATCCATAGTTGCCTGACTCCCCGTCGTGTAGATAACTACGATACGGGAGGG
CTTACCATCTGGCCCCAGTGCTGCAATAATACCGCGGGACCCACGCTCACCGGCTCCAGATTTATCAGCA
ATAAACCAGCCAGCCGGAAGGGCCGAGCGCAGAAGTGGTCCTGCAACTTTATCCGCCTCCATCCAGTCTA
TTAATTGTTGCCGGGAAGCTAGAGTAAGTAGTTCGCCAGTTAATAGTTTGCGCAACGTTGTTGCCATCGC
TACAGGCATCGTGGTATCACGCTCGTCGTTTGGTATGGCTTCATTCAGCTCCGGTTCCCAACGATCAAGG
CGAGTTACATGATCCCCCATGTTGCGCAAAAAAGCGGTTAGCTCCTTCGGTCCTCCGATCGTTGTCAGAA
GTAAGTTGGCCGCCGTGTTATCACTCATGGTTATGGCAGCACTACATAATTCTCTTACTGTCATGCCATC
CGTAAGATGCTTTTCTGTGACTGGTGAGTACTCAACCAAGTCATTCTGAGAATAGTGTATGCGGCGACCG
AGTTGCTCTTGCCCGGCGTCAATACGGGATAATACCGCGCCACATAGCAGAACTTTAAAAGTGCTCATCA
TTGGAAAACGTTCTTCGGGGCGAAAACTCTCAAGGATCTTACCGCTGTTGAGATCCAGTTCGATGTAACC
CACTCGTGCACCCAACTGATCTTCAGCATCTTTTACTTTCACCAGCGTTTCTGGGTGAGCAAAAACAGGA
AGGCAAAATGCCGCAAAAAAGGGAATAAGGGCGACACGGAAATGTTGAATACTCATACTCTTCCTTTTTC
AATATTATTGAAGCATTTATCAGGGTTATTGTCTCATGAGCGGATACATATTTGAATGTATTTAG
